Addgene plasmid #181698: pVRC8400-SARS-CoV-2-NTD-B.1.1.529-AVI
Purpose: Expresses SARS-CoV-2 NTD domain from the B.1.1.529 (Omicron) variant with single chain Fc, HRV3C protease cleavage site, and AVI tag
Depositing lab: Peter Kwong. Depositing organization: National Institute of Allergy and Infectious Diseases (NIAID). Publication: Molecular probes of spike ectodomain and its subdomains for SARS-CoV-2 variants, Alpha through Omicron. Teng IT, Nazzari AF, Choe M, Liu T, Oliveira de Souza M, Petrova Y, Tsybovsky Y, Wang S, Zhang B, Artamonov M, Madan B, Huang A, Lopez Acevedo SN, Pan X, Ruckwardt TJ, DeKosky BJ, Mascola JR, Misasi J, Sullivan NJ, Zhou T, Kwong PD. PLoS One. 2022 May 24;17(5):e0268767. doi: 10.1371/journal.pone.0268767. eCollection 2022. PubMed 35609088.
Backbone
  Vector backbone: pVRC8400
  Vector type: Mammalian Expression
Growth in bacteria
  Bacterial resistance: Kanamycin, 50 μg/mL
  Growth temperature: 37°C
  Growth strain: DH5alpha
  Copy number: Unknown
Gene/Insert
  Gene/Insert name: SARS-CoV-2-NTD-B.1.1.529
  Mutation: A67V, ∆H69, ∆V70, T95I, G142D, ∆V143, ∆Y144, ∆Y145, N211I, L212V_RE, V213P, R214E
  Entrez Gene: S (a.k.a. GU280_gp02, spike glycoprotein)
  Tag / fusion protein: scFc (N terminal on insert); HRV3C (N terminal on insert); AVI (C terminal on insert)
Terms and licenses: Academic/Nonprofit Terms; Industry Terms: Not Available to Industry
Depositor comments: Please visit https://www.biorxiv.org/content/10.1101/2021.12.29.474491v1 for bioRxiv preprint.
How to cite: pVRC8400-SARS-CoV-2-NTD-B.1.1.529-AVI was a gift from Peter Kwong (Addgene plasmid # 181698 ; http://n2t.net/addgene:181698 ; RRID:Addgene_181698)
