[The description below was written by a language model from this plasmid's Addgene catalogue record and pLannotate feature annotations shown in this document.]
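Description:
pVRC8400-SARS-CoV-2-NTD-B.1.1.529-AVI is a 6.8 kb mammalian expression plasmid built on the pVRC8400 backbone for producing a secreted, biotinylatable probe of the SARS-CoV-2 spike N-terminal domain (NTD) from the B.1.1.529 (Omicron) variant. It is propagated in E. coli through a high-copy ColE1/pUC-type origin and selected with kanamycin via an aph(3')-Ia resistance gene. The annotated fragments of bla, rop, bom and a Tn903 transposition protein appear to be non-functional backbone remnants rather than working parts.

Expression is driven by the human CMV immediate-early enhancer and promoter, followed by a truncated HTLV-1 5' LTR segment and a modified CMV intron A fragment, elements commonly combined to boost transcript levels and processing, and is terminated by the bovine growth hormone polyadenylation signal. The open reading frame begins with a short mouse immunoglobulin heavy-chain variable-region fragment, which most likely serves as a secretion leader, although the record does not say so. Human IgG1 constant-region sequence follows, corresponding to the single-chain Fc (scFc) listed in the catalogue, then an HRV3C protease cleavage site, the spike NTD fragment and a C-terminal AVI tag. The NTD carries the Omicron changes A67V, ∆H69, ∆V70, T95I, G142D, ∆V143, ∆Y144, ∆Y145, N211I, L212V_RE, V213P and R214E as recorded by the depositor. The HRV3C site and AVI tag are too short to appear in the automated feature table, but both are stated in the catalogue.

In this design the Fc portion typically permits affinity capture of the secreted fusion, HRV3C cleavage releases the NTD, and the AVI tag allows site-specific biotinylation. This fits the associated publication's use of such constructs as molecular probes of spike subdomains across SARS-CoV-2 variants.
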