Features (pLannotate 1.2.2; 15 found; start..end, strand, type, name):
    137..235     +  misc_feature   bom (fragment): basis of mobility region from pBR322
    321..700     +  enhancer       CMV enhancer: human cytomegalovirus immediate early enhancer
    701..904     +  promoter       CMV promoter: human cytomegalovirus (CMV) immediate early promoter
    993..1220    +  LTR            5' LTR (truncated) (fragment): truncated 5' long terminal repeat (LTR) from human T-cell leukemia virus (HTLV) type 1
   1224..1334    +  intron         CMV intron (fragment): modified intron A from human cytomegalovirus
   1385..1453    +  CDS            Ighv1-61 (fragment): HVM05_MOUSE - Also known as Igh-VJ558. Experimental evidence at protein level: Swiss-Prot protein existence level 1. From Mus musculus (Mouse).
   1787..2803    +  CDS            IGHG1: IGHG1_HUMAN - Experimental evidence at protein level: Swiss-Prot protein existence level 1. Constant region of immunoglobulin heavy chains. Immunoglobulins, also known as antibodies, are membrane-bound or secreted glycoproteins produced by B lymphocytes. In the recognition phase of humoral immunity, the membrane-bound immunoglobulins serve as receptors which, upon binding of a specific antigen, trigger the clonal expansion and differentiation of B lymphocytes into immunoglobulins- secreting plasma cells. Secreted immunoglobulins mediate the effector phase of humoral immunity, which results in
   2858..3724    +  CDS            S (fragment): SPIKE_SARS2 - Experimental evidence at protein level: Swiss-Prot protein existence level 1. [Spike glycoprotein]: May down-regulate host tetherin (BST2) by lysosomal degradation, thereby counteracting its antiviral activity. From Severe acute respiratory syndrome coronavirus 2 (2019-nCoV) (SARS-CoV-2).
   3822..4046    +  polyA_signal   bGH poly(A) signal: bovine growth hormone polyadenylation signal
   4584..5172    -  rep_origin     ori: high-copy-number ColE1/pMB1/pBR322/pUC origin of replication
   5344..5415    -  CDS            bla(M) (fragment): β-lactamase lacking the signal sequence; bla(M); allows cytosolic expression of β-lactamase
   5427..5573    -  CDS            TRA2_ECOLX (fragment): Protein predicted: Swiss-Prot protein existence level 4. Required for transposition of transposon Tn903. From Escherichia coli.
   5714..6529    -  CDS            KanR: aminoglycoside phosphotransferase; aph(3')-Ia; confers resistance to kanamycin in bacteria or G418 (Geneticin®) in eukaryotes
   6652..6739    -  promoter       AmpR promoter (fragment): bla
   6834..35      +  CDS            rop (fragment) (across the origin): Rop protein, which maintains plasmids at low copy number; rop
>Addgene plasmid #181698 | pVRC8400-SARS-CoV-2-NTD-B.1.1.529-AVI | addgene full sequence | sequence record 354496 | Addgene NGS Result
TCGCGCGTTTCGGTGATGACGGTGAAAACCTCTGACACATGCAGCTCCCGGAGACGGTCACAGCTTGTCT
GTAAGCGGATGCCGGGAGCAGACAAGCCCGTCAGGGCGCGTCAGCGGGTGTTGGCGGGTGTCGGGGCTGG
CTTAACTATGCGGCATCAGAGCAGATTGTACTGAGAGTGCACCATATGCGGTGTGAAATACCGCACAGAT
GCGTAAGGAGAAAATACCGCATCAGATTGGCTATTGGCCATTGCATACGTTGTATCCATATCATAATATG
TACATTTATATTGGCTCATGTCCAACATTACCGCCATGTTGACATTGATTATTGACTAGTTATTAATAGT
AATCAATTACGGGGTCATTAGTTCATAGCCCATATATGGAGTTCCGCGTTACATAACTTACGGTAAATGG
CCCGCCTGGCTGACCGCCCAACGACCCCCGCCCATTGACGTCAATAATGACGTATGTTCCCATAGTAACG
CCAATAGGGACTTTCCATTGACGTCAATGGGTGGAGTATTTACGGTAAACTGCCCACTTGGCAGTACATC
AAGTGTATCATATGCCAAGTACGCCCCCTATTGACGTCAATGACGGTAAATGGCCCGCCTGGCATTATGC
CCAGTACATGACCTTATGGGACTTTCCTACTTGGCAGTACATCTACGTATTAGTCATCGCTATTACCATG
GTGATGCGGTTTTGGCAGTACATCAATGGGCGTGGATAGCGGTTTGACTCACGGGGATTTCCAAGTCTCC
ACCCCATTGACGTCAATGGGAGTTTGTTTTGGCACCAAAATCAACGGGACTTTCCAAAATGTCGTAACAA
CTCCGCCCCATTGACGCAAATGGGCGGTAGGCGTGTACGGTGGGAGGTCTATATAAGCAGAGCTCGTTTA
GTGAACCGTCAGATCGCCTGGAGACGCCATCCACGCTGTTTTGACCTCCATAGAAGACACCGGGACCGAT
CCAGCCTCCATCGGCTCGCATCTCTCCTTCACGCGCCCGCCGCCCTACCTGAGGCCGCCATCCACGCCGG
TTGAGTCGCGTTCTGCCGCCTCCCGCCTGTGGTGCCTCCTGAACTGCGTCCGCCGTCTAGGTAAGTTTAA
AGCTCAGGTCGAGACCGGGCCTTTGTCCGGCGCTCCCTTGGAGCCTACCTAGACTCAGCCGGCTCTCCAC
GCTTTGCCTGACCCTGCTTGCTCAACTCTAGTTAACGGTGGAGGGCAGTGTAGTCTGAGCAGTACTCGTT
GCTGCCGCGCGCGCCACCAGACATAATAGCTGACAGACTAACAGACTGTTCCTTTCCATGGGTCTTTTCT
GCAGTCACCGTCGTCGACACGTGTGATCAGATATCGCGGCCGCTCTAGACCACCATGGGATGGTCATGTA
TCATCCTTTTTCTAGTAGCAACTGCAACCGGTGTACATTCCGCCCCTGAGCTGCTGGGCGGACCTAGCGT
GTTCCTGTTCCCCCCTAAGCCTAAAGACACCCTGATGATCAGCAGAACCCCTGAAGTGACCTGCGTGGTC
GTGGACGTGTCTCACGAGGACCCCGAGGTCAAGTTCAACTGGTACGTGGACGGCGTGGAAGTGCACAACG
CTAAGACCAAGCCTCGCGAGGAACAGTACAATAGCACATACCGGGTGGTGAGCGTGCTAACCGTGCTCCA
TCAGGACTGGCTGAACGGCAAGGAATACAAGTGTAAAGTGTCCAACAAGGCCCTGCCTGCACCAATCGAG
AAGACTATCTCTAAGGCCAAGGGCCAACCTAGAGAGCCTCAGGTGTACACCCTGCCACCCAGCAGAGACG
AGCTGACCAAGAACCAGGTGTCTCTGTACTGCCTGGTCAAGGGCTTCTACCCTTCTGATATCGCCGTGGA
ATGGGAAAGCAATGGCCAGCCAGAGAACAACTACAAGACCACCCCTCCAGTGCTCGACTCCGACGGCTCT
TTCTTCCTGTACAGCAAGCTGACCGTGGACAAGAGCAGATGGCAGCAGGGCAACGTGTTTTCTTGCAGCG
TGATGCACGAAGCTCTCCACAACCACTACACCCAGAAGAGCCTGAGCCTGAGCCCTGGCAAGGGTGGCGG
TGGCTCAGGCGGCGGCGGCAGCGGCGGCGGCGGTAGCGGAGGCGGCGGCAGCGCCCCTGAGCTCCTCGGC
GGCCCCTCTGTCTTCCTGTTTCCCCCCAAGCCTAAGGACACCCTGATGATCTCCAGAACCCCTGAGGTGA
CATGTGTGGTGGTCGACGTGAGCCACGAGGACCCTGAGGTGAAATTCAATTGGTATGTTGACGGCGTGGA
AGTCCACAACGCCAAGACAAAGCCTAGAGAAGAGCAGTACAACAGCACCTACAGAGTGGTCAGCGTTCTG
ACCGTGCTGCACCAGGATTGGCTGAACGGCAAGGAGTATAAGTGCAAGGTGAGCAACAAAGCCCTGCCAG
CCCCCATCGAAAAGACAATTTCCAAAGCCAAGGGACAGCCTAGAGAACCTCAGGTGTACACCCTGCCTCC
TAGCCGGGACGAGCTGACCAAGAACCAGGTTAGCCTGACATGCCTGGTGAAGGGCTTTTACCCCAGCGAC
ATCGCCGTGGAATGGGAGAGCAACGGCCAGCCTGAAAACAATTACAAAACAACACCACCAGTGCTGGACA
GCGATGGATCTTTTTTCCTGACATCTAAGCTGACCGTGGATAAGAGCCGGTGGCAGCAAGGCAACGTGTT
TTCCTGTAGCGTGATGCACGAGGCCCTCCACAATCATTACACCCAGAAATCTCTGTCTCTGAGCCCCGGA
AAGGGCGGCAGCGGTGGCGGAGGCAGCGGCGGCCTGGAAGTGCTGTTCCAAGGCCCCCAGTGCGTGAACC
TGACCACAAGAACACAGCTGCCCCCCGCTTATACAAACAGCTTCACCAGAGGCGTCTACTACCCTGACAA
AGTGTTTAGAAGCAGCGTCCTGCACAGCACACAGGACCTGTTCCTGCCCTTCTTCAGTAACGTGACCTGG
TTCCACGTGATCAGCGGGACCAACGGAACAAAAAGATTCGACAACCCCGTGCTGCCTTTTAACGACGGCG
TGTACTTCGCCAGCATCGAAAAGAGCAACATCATCCGGGGATGGATCTTCGGCACTACCCTGGATTCCAA
GACCCAGAGCCTGCTGATCGTGAACAACGCCACCAATGTGGTGATCAAGGTGTGCGAGTTTCAGTTCTGC
AACGACCCTTTCCTGGATCACAAGAACAACAAGAGCTGGATGGAATCCGAGTTCAGGGTGTATAGCAGCG
CCAACAACTGCACCTTCGAGTACGTGAGCCAGCCTTTTCTGATGGACCTGGAAGGCAAACAGGGAAATTT
CAAGAACCTGAGAGAGTTCGTGTTCAAGAACATCGACGGATACTTCAAGATCTACAGTAAGCACACCCCT
ATCATCGTGCGGGAGCCTGAGGACCTGCCTCAGGGCTTCTCAGCCCTGGAACCTCTGGTAGATCTCCCCA
TAGGAATCAACATCACCCGGTTCCAGACACTGCTGGCCCTGCACAGAAGCTACCTGACCCCTGGAGATAG
CAGCAGCGGCTGGACCGCCGGCGCCGCTGCTTACTACGTGGGGTACCTGCAGCCGCGGACCTTCCTGCTG
AAATACAATGAGAATGGCACCATCACTGATGCCGTGGACTGCGCCCTGGACCCTCTGAGCGAGACAAAGT
GTACCCTGAAGTCTGGCGGCGGCCTGGTGCCACAACAAAGCGGCGGCCTGAACGACATCTTCGAGGCCCA
GAAAATTGAGTGGCACGAGGGCTGATGAGGATCCAGATCTGCTGTGCCTTCTAGTTGCCAGCCATCTGTT
GTTTGCCCCTCCCCCGTGCCTTCCTTGACCCTGGAAGGTGCCACTCCCACTGTCCTTTCCTAATAAAATG
AGGAAATTGCATCGCATTGTCTGAGTAGGTGTCATTCTATTCTGGGGGGTGGGGTGGGGCAGGACAGCAA
GGGGGAGGATTGGGAAGACAATAGCAGGCATGCTGGGGATGCGGTGGGCTCTATGGGTACCCAGGTGCTG
AAGAATTGACCCGGTTCCTCCTGGGCCAGAAAGAAGCAGGCACATCCCCTTCTCTGTGACACACCCTGTC
CACGCCCCTGGTTCTTAGTTCCAGCCCCACTCATAGGACACTCATAGCTCAGGAGGGCTCCGCCTTCAAT
CCCACCCGCTAAAGTACTTGGAGCGGTCTCTCCCTCCCTCATCAGCCCACCAAACCAAACCTAGCCTCCA
AGAGTGGGAAGAAATTAAAGCAAGATAGGCTATTAAGTGCAGAGGGAGAGAAAATGCCTCCAACATGTGA
GGAAGTAATGAGAGAAATCATAGAATTTTAAGGCCATGATTTAAGGCCATCATGGCCTTAATCTTCCGCT
TCCTCGCTCACTGACTCGCTGCGCTCGGTCGTTCGGCTGCGGCGAGCGGTATCAGCTCACTCAAAGGCGG
TAATACGGTTATCCACAGAATCAGGGGATAACGCAGGAAAGAACATGTGAGCAAAAGGCCAGCAAAAGGC
CAGGAACCGTAAAAAGGCCGCGTTGCTGGCGTTTTTCCATAGGCTCCGCCCCCCTGACGAGCATCACAAA
AATCGACGCTCAAGTCAGAGGTGGCGAAACCCGACAGGACTATAAAGATACCAGGCGTTTCCCCCTGGAA
GCTCCCTCGTGCGCTCTCCTGTTCCGACCCTGCCGCTTACCGGATACCTGTCCGCCTTTCTCCCTTCGGG
AAGCGTGGCGCTTTCTCATAGCTCACGCTGTAGGTATCTCAGTTCGGTGTAGGTCGTTCGCTCCAAGCTG
GGCTGTGTGCACGAACCCCCCGTTCAGCCCGACCGCTGCGCCTTATCCGGTAACTATCGTCTTGAGTCCA
ACCCGGTAAGACACGACTTATCGCCACTGGCAGCAGCCACTGGTAACAGGATTAGCAGAGCGAGGTATGT
AGGCGGTGCTACAGAGTTCTTGAAGTGGTGGCCTAACTACGGCTACACTAGAAGAACAGTATTTGGTATC
TGCGCTCTGCTGAAGCCAGTTACCTTCGGAAAAAGAGTTGGTAGCTCTTGATCCGGCAAACAAACCACCG
CTGGTAGCGGTGGTTTTTTTGTTTGCAAGCAGCAGATTACGCGCAGAAAAAAAGGATCTCAAGAAGATCC
TTTGATCTTTTCTACGGGGTCTGACGCTCAGTGGAACGAAAACTCACGTTAAGGGATTTTGGTCATGAGA
TTATCAAAAAGGATCTTCACCTAGATCCTTTTAAATTAAAAATGAAGTTTTAAATCAATCTAAAGTATAT
ATGAGTAAACTTGGTCTGACAGTTACCAATGCTTAATCAGTGAGGCACCTATCTCAGCGATCTGTCTATT
TCGTTCATCCATAGTTGCCTGACTCGGGGGGGGGGGGCGCTGAGGTCTGCCTCGTGAAGAAGGTGTTGCT
GACTCATACCAGGCCTGAATCGCCCCATCATCCAGCCAGAAAGTGAGGGAGCCACGGTTGATGAGAGCTT
TGTTGTAGGTGGACCAGTTGGTGATTTTGAACTTTTGCTTTGCCACGGAACGGTCTGCGTTGTCGGGAAG
ATGCGTGATCTGATCCTTCAACTCAGCAAAAGTTCGATTTATTCAACAAAGCCGCCGTCCCGTCAAGTCA
GCGTAATGCTCTGCCAGTGTTACAACCAATTAACCAATTCTGATTAGAAAAACTCATCGAGCATCAAATG
AAACTGCAATTTATTCATATCAGGATTATCAATACCATATTTTTGAAAAAGCCGTTTCTGTAATGAAGGA
GAAAACTCACCGAGGCAGTTCCATAGGATGGCAAGATCCTGGTATCGGTCTGCGATTCCGACTCGTCCAA
CATCAATACAACCTATTAATTTCCCCTCGTCAAAAATAAGGTTATCAAGTGAGAAATCACCATGAGTGAC
GACTGAATCCGGTGAGAATGGCAAAAGCTTATGCATTTCTTTCCAGACTTGTTCAACAGGCCAGCCATTA
CGCTCGTCATCAAAATCACTCGCATCAACCAAACCGTTATTCATTCGTGATTGCGCCTGAGCGAGACGAA
ATACGCGATCGCTGTTAAAAGGACAATTACAAACAGGAATCGAATGCAACCGGCGCAGGAACACTGCCAG
CGCATCAACAATATTTTCACCTGAATCAGGATATTCTTCTAATACCTGGAATGCTGTTTTCCCGGGGATC
GCAGTGGTGAGTAACCATGCATCATCAGGAGTACGGATAAAATGCTTGATGGTCGGAAGAGGCATAAATT
CCGTCAGCCAGTTTAGTCTGACCATCTCATCTGTAACATCATTGGCAACGCTACCTTTGCCATGTTTCAG
AAACAACTCTGGCGCATCGGGCTTCCCATACAATCGATAGATTGTCGCACCTGATTGCCCGACATTATCG
CGAGCCCATTTATACCCATATAAATCAGCATCCATGTTGGAATTTAATCGCGGCCTCGAGCAAGACGTTT
CCCGTTGAATATGGCTCATAACACCCCTTGTATTACTGTTTATGTAAGCAGACAGTTTTATTGTTCATGA
TGATATATTTTTATCTTGTGCAATGTAACATCAGAGATTTTGAGACACAACGTGGCTTTCCCCCCCCCCC
CATTATTGAAGCATTTATCAGGGTTATTGTCTCATGAGCGGATACATATTTGAATGTATTTAGAAAAATA
AACAAATAGGGGTTCCGCGCACATTTCCCCGAAAAGTGCCACCTGACGTCTAAGAAACCATTATTATCAT
GACATTAACCTATAAAAATAGGCGTATCACGAGGCCCTTTCGTC
